>Addgene plasmid #1953 | pFastBac1 INI1 | addgene partial sequence | sequence record 16925 | 1953 with polyhedrin-F
CCTATAAATATTCCGGATTATTCATACCGTCCCACCATCGGGCGCGGATCCCGGTCCGAAGCGCGCGGAA
TTCCCGCCTCTGCCGCCGCAATGATGATGATGGCGCTGAGCAAGACCTTCGGGCAGAAGCCCGTGAAGTT
CCAGCTGGAGGACGACGGCGAGTTCTACATGATCGGCTCCGAGGTGGGAAACTACCTCCGTATGTTCCGA
GGTTCTCTGTACAAGAGATACCCCTCACTCTGGAGGCGACTAGCCACTGTGGAAGAGAGGAAGAAAATAG
TTGCATCGTCACATGATCACGGATACACGACTCTAGCCACCAGTGTGACCCTGTTAAAAGCCTCGGAAGT
GGAAGAGATTCTGGATGGCAACGATGAGAAGTACAAGGCTGTGTCCATCAGCACAGAGCCCCCCACCTAC
CTCAGGGAACAGAAGGCCAAGAGGAACAGCCAGTGGGTACCCACCCTGCCCAACAGCTCCCACCACTTAG
ATGCCGTGCCATGCTCCACAACCATCAACAGGAACCGCATGGGCCGAGACAAGAAGAGAACCTTCCCCCT
TTGCTTTGATGACCATGACCCAGCTGTGATCCATGAGAACGCATCTCAGCCCGAGGTGCTGGTCCCCATC
CGGCTGGACATGGAGATCGATGGGCAGAAGCTGCGAGACGCCTTCACCTGGAACATGAATGAGAAGTTGA
TGACGCCTGAGATGTTTTCAGAAATCCTCTGTGACGATCTGGATTTGAACCCGCTGACGTTTGTGCCAGC
CATCGCCTCTGCCATCAGACAGCAGATCGAGTCCTACCCCACGGACAGCATCCTGGAGGACCAGTCAGAC
CAGCGCGTCATCATCAAGCTGAACATCCATGTGGGAAACATTTCCCTGGTGGACCAGTTTGAGTGGGACA
TGTCAG
