[The description below was written by a language model from this plasmid's Addgene catalogue record.]
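Description:
pFastBac1 INI1 is an insect-cell expression construct built on the commercial pFastBac1 backbone (about 4.8 kb without insert), the donor plasmid of the Bac-to-Bac baculovirus system. It is maintained as a high-copy plasmid in standard E. coli cloning strains under ampicillin selection. The record also lists gentamicin as a selectable marker. In pFastBac-type donors, the gentamicin resistance gene normally lies with the expression cassette between mini-Tn7 elements, so it moves with the cassette into a baculovirus shuttle genome (bacmid) during site-specific transposition in a specialised E. coli host. This allows recombinant bacmids to be selected. No feature table accompanies the entry, so the arrangement of these parts in this particular plasmid is inferred from the named backbone rather than documented directly.

The insert is human INI1, the product of the SMARCB1 gene (also known as SNF5 or BAF47), a core subunit of the SWI/SNF chromatin remodeling complex. It is roughly 1.2 kb and carries a C-terminal FLAG epitope tag. It was cloned into an EcoRI site at both ends, and both sites are retained; cloning into a single site is not directional. The promoter is not stated explicitly, but the polyhedrin forward sequencing primer fits the strong, very late baculoviral polyhedrin promoter that drives expression in pFastBac1. The construct is intended for generating recombinant baculovirus to produce FLAG-tagged INI1 in insect cells, where the tag allows affinity purification and detection. The associated work concerns reconstituting a core chromatin remodeling complex from individual SWI/SNF subunits.
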