Addgene plasmid #1953: pFastBac1 INI1
Depositing lab: Robert Kingston. Depositing organization: Massachusetts General Hospital. Publication: Reconstitution of a core chromatin remodeling complex from SWI/SNF subunits. Phelan ML, Sif S, Narlikar GJ, Kingston RE. Mol Cell 1999 Feb;3(2):247-53. 10.1016/S1097-2765(00)80315-9 PubMed 10078207.
Backbone
  Vector backbone: pFastBac1
  Backbone manufacturer: Invitrogen
  Backbone size w/o insert (bp): 4775
  Vector type: Insect Expression
  Selectable markers: Gentamicin
Growth in bacteria
  Bacterial resistance: Ampicillin, 100 μg/mL
  Growth temperature: 37°C
  Growth strain: DH5alpha
  Copy number: High Copy
Gene/Insert
  Gene/Insert name: INI1
  Species: H. sapiens (human)
  Insert size (bp): 1200
  Entrez Gene: SMARCB1 (a.k.a. BAF47, CSS3, INI-1, INI1, MRD15, PPP1R144, RDT, RTPS1, SNF5, SNF5L1, SWNTS1, Sfh1p, Snr1, hSNFS)
  Tag / fusion protein: flag (C terminal on insert)
  Cloning method: Restriction Enzyme; 5′ cloning site EcoRI (not destroyed); 3′ cloning site EcoRI (not destroyed)
  Sequencing primers: 5′ Polyhedrin forward
Terms and licenses: Academic/Nonprofit Terms; Industry Terms: Not Available to Industry
Depositor comments: See Author's Map for more information. (Kingston #1229)
How to cite: pFastBac1 INI1 was a gift from Robert Kingston (Addgene plasmid # 1953 ; http://n2t.net/addgene:1953 ; RRID:Addgene_1953)
